Addgene plasmid #147487: pLNHA-C1-HsNot2-del344-428_S
Purpose: Mammalian Expression of HsNot2-del344-428
Depositing lab: Elisa Izaurralde. Depositing organization: Max Planck Institute for Developmental Biology. Publication: Structure and assembly of the NOT module of the human CCR4-NOT complex. Boland A, Chen Y, Raisch T, Jonas S, Kuzuoglu-Ozturk D, Wohlbold L, Weichenrieder O, Izaurralde E. Nat Struct Mol Biol. 2013 Nov;20(11):1289-97. doi: 10.1038/nsmb.2681. Epub 2013 Oct 13. PubMed 24121232.
Backbone
  Vector backbone: Unknown
  Vector type: Mammalian Expression
Growth in bacteria
  Bacterial resistance: Kanamycin, 50 μg/mL
  Growth temperature: 37°C
  Growth strain: DH5alpha
  Copy number: High Copy
Gene/Insert
  Gene/Insert name: HsNot2-del344-428 (alt name: CNOT2)
  Species: H. sapiens (human)
  Entrez Gene: CNOT2 (a.k.a. CDC36, HSPC131, IDNADFS, NOT2, NOT2H)
  Cloning method: Unknown
Terms and licenses: Academic/Nonprofit Terms; Industry Terms: Not Available to Industry
Depositor comments: ORF extracted from NCBI: NM_014515.5. Plasmids from this collection were made available to the research community and donated after the lab closed. Please note that the sequence provided by the depositing laboratory may be theoretical/predicted or based on Sanger sequencing results. There may be discrepancies between sequencing results obtained by Addgene and the depositor sequence. If an Addgene verified sequence is not available, please contact before placing your order to request that our lab fully sequence the plasmid.
How to cite: pLNHA-C1-HsNot2-del344-428_S was a gift from Elisa Izaurralde (Addgene plasmid # 147487 ; http://n2t.net/addgene:147487 ; RRID:Addgene_147487)
