[The description below was written by a language model from this plasmid's Addgene catalogue record and pLannotate feature annotations shown in this document.]
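Description:
pLNHA-C1-HsNot2-del344-428_S is a 5.5 kb mammalian expression plasmid encoding a deletion variant of human CNOT2 (NOT2), a subunit of the CCR4-NOT deadenylase complex. The catalogue lists the backbone as unknown. However, the annotated layout (CMV enhancer/promoter, N-terminal fusion partner, multiple cloning site, SV40 poly(A) signal, f1 ori, and a dual-promoter NeoR/KanR cassette) resembles a C1-type vector in which the insert is fused downstream of a tag. The plasmid is propagated in E. coli through a high-copy ColE1/pUC origin under kanamycin selection. The aminoglycoside phosphotransferase gene sits behind both a bacterial (bla) promoter and the SV40 early promoter, with an HSV TK poly(A) signal, so it could also support G418 selection in mammalian cells.

The expression unit is driven by the CMV immediate-early enhancer and promoter. A short fragment of the bacteriophage lambda N protein comes first, followed by an HA epitope (annotated as a fragment of 3xHA) and then the CNOT2 coding sequence, which lacks residues 344–428 according to the construct name. The ORF was derived from the human reference transcript. The lambda N peptide binds boxB RNA hairpins, so lambda N-HA fusions of this kind are typically used to tether a protein to a boxB-containing reporter mRNA, with the HA tag allowing detection or immunoprecipitation. The record itself states only "mammalian expression" as the purpose. The associated publication concerns the structure and assembly of the NOT module of human CCR4-NOT, which suggests the deletion was made to probe regions of CNOT2 involved in complex assembly or function. A few small annotations (truncated HIV LTR, SV40 large T, ble and bGH poly(A) fragments) are probably backbone remnants or incidental matches. The depositor sequence may be theoretical rather than fully verified.
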