Features (pLannotate 1.2.2; 19 found; start..end, strand, type, name):
     61..364     +  enhancer       CMV enhancer: human cytomegalovirus immediate early enhancer
    365..568     +  promoter       CMV promoter: human cytomegalovirus (CMV) immediate early promoter
    564..597     +  LTR            5' LTR (truncated) (fragment): truncated 5' long terminal repeat (LTR) from HIV-1
    613..631     +  promoter       T7 promoter: promoter for bacteriophage T7 RNA polymerase
    665..730     +  CDS            N (fragment): REGN_LAMBD - Experimental evidence at protein level: Swiss-Prot protein existence level 1. Plays a role as a transcriptional antitermination factor that allows the virus to initiate its lytic phase. Activates expression of the delayed viral early genes by modifying host RNA polymerase (RNAP) into a form that is resistant to termination signals. This antitermination function requires the host NusA protein which serves to stabilize the interaction between antitermination protein N and host RNA polymerase. From Escherichia phage lambda (Bacteriophage lambda).
    755..781     +  CDS            3xHA (fragment): three tandem HA epitope tags
    787..805     +  misc_feature   MCS (fragment): multiple cloning site
    806..2167    +  CDS            CNOT2 (fragment): CNOT2_HUMAN - Also known as CDC36, NOT2. Experimental evidence at protein level: Swiss-Prot protein existence level 1. Component of the CCR4-NOT complex which is one of the major cellular mRNA deadenylases and is linked to various cellular processes including bulk mRNA degradation, miRNA-mediated repression, translational repression during translational initiation and general transcription regulation. Additional complex functions may be a consequence of its influence on mRNA expression. Required for the CCR4- NOT complex structural integrity. Can repress transcription and may link the CCR4-NOT
   2170..2192    +  misc_feature   MCS (fragment): multiple cloning site
   2204..2288    +  CDS            large T antigen (fragment): large T antigen from SV40 (simian virus 40)
   2311..2432    +  polyA_signal   SV40 poly(A) signal: SV40 polyadenylation signal
   2466..2894    -  rep_origin     f1 ori (sequence partly withheld): f1 bacteriophage origin of replication; arrow indicates direction of (+) strand synthesis
   2921..3025    +  promoter       AmpR promoter: bla
   3027..3384    +  promoter       SV40 promoter: SV40 enhancer and early promoter
   3419..4213    +  CDS            NeoR/KanR: aminoglycoside phosphotransferase from Tn5; aph(3')-II (or nptII); confers resistance to neomycin, kanamycin, and G418 (Geneticin®)
   4234..4386    +  CDS            ble (fragment): BLE_KLEPN - Experimental evidence at protein level: Swiss-Prot protein existence level 1. Binding protein with a strong affinity to the bleomycin family of antibiotics. Binds to CL990; an antimitotic-antibiotic compound. From Klebsiella pneumoniae.
   4445..4492    +  polyA_signal   HSV TK poly(A) signal: herpes simplex virus thymidine kinase polyadenylation signal (Cole and Stacy, 1985)
   4583..4599    -  polyA_signal   bGH poly(A) signal (fragment): bovine growth hormone polyadenylation signal
   4821..5409    +  rep_origin     ori: high-copy-number ColE1/pMB1/pBR322/pUC origin of replication
>Addgene plasmid #147487 | pLNHA-C1-HsNot2-del344-428_S | depositor full sequence | sequence record 289934 | Full Sequence
TAGTTATTAATAGTAATCAATTACGGGGTCATTAGTTCATAGCCCATATATGGAGTTCCGCGTTACATAA
CTTACGGTAAATGGCCCGCCTGGCTGACCGCCCAACGACCCCCGCCCATTGACGTCAATAATGACGTATG
TTCCCATAGTAACGCCAATAGGGACTTTCCATTGACGTCAATGGGTGGAGTATTTACGGTAAACTGCCCA
CTTGGCAGTACATCAAGTGTATCATATGCCAAGTACGCCCCCTATTGACGTCAATGACGGTAAATGGCCC
GCCTGGCATTATGCCCAGTACATGACCTTATGGGACTTTCCTACTTGGCAGTACATCTACGTATTAGTCA
TCGCTATTACCATGGTGATGCGGTTTTGGCAGTACATCAATGGGCGTGGATAGCGGTTTGACTCACGGGG
ATTTCCAAGTCTCCACCCCATTGACGTCAATGGGAGTTTGTTTTGGCACCAAAATCAACGGGACTTTCCA
AAATGTCGTAACAACTCCGCCCCATTGACGCAAATGGGCGGTAGGCGTGTACGGTGGGAGGTCTATATAA
GCAGAGCTCTCTGGCTAACTAGAGAACCCACTGCTTACTGGCTTATCGAAATTAATACGACTCACTATAG
GGAGACCCAAGCTCTAGCGCTACCGGTCGCCACCATGGACGCACAAACACGACGACGTGAGCGTCGCGCT
GAGAAACAAGCTCAATGGAAAGCTGCAAACGGTGGATCTCCTCCACATATGGCTTACCCATACGATGTTC
CAGATTACGCTCCTCCATCTCGAGCTCAAGCTTCGGTGAGGACTGATGGACATACATTATCTGAGAAAAG
AAACTACCAGGTGACAAACAGCATGTTTGGTGCTTCAAGAAAGAAGTTTGTAGAGGGGGTCGACAGTGAC
TACCATGACGAAAACATGTACTACAGCCAGTCTTCTATGTTTCCACATCGGTCAGAAAAAGATATGCTGG
CATCACCATCTACATCAGGTCAGCTGTCTCAGTTTGGGGCAAGTTTATACGGGCAACAAAGTGCACTAGG
CCTTCCAATGAGGGGGATGAGCAACAATACCCCTCAGTTAAATCGCAGCTTATCACAAGGCACTCAGTTA
CCGAGCCACGTCACGCCAACAACAGGGGTACCAACAATGTCACTTCACACGCCTCCATCTCCAAGCAGGG
GTATTTTGCCTATGAATCCTAGGAATATGATGAACCACTCCCAGGTTGGTCAGGGCATTGGAATTCCTAG
CAGGACAAATAGCATGAGCAGTTCAGGGTTAGGTAGCCCCAACAGAAGCTCGCCAAGCATAATATGTATG
CCAAAGCAGCAGCCTTCTCGACAGCCTTTTACTGTGAACAGTATGTCTGGATTTGGAATGAACAGGAATC
AGGCATTTGGAATGAATAACTCCTTATCAAGTAACATTTTTAATGGAACAGACGGAAGTGAAAATGTGAC
AGGATTGGACCTTTCAGATTTCCCAGCATTAGCAGACCGAAACAGGAGGGAAGGAAGTGGTAACCCAACT
CCATTAATAAACCCCTTGGCTGGAAGAGCTCCTTATGTTGGAATGGTAACAAAACCAGCAAATGAACAAT
CCCAGGACTTCTCAATACACAATGAAGATTTTCCAGCATTACCAGGCTCCAGCTATAAAGATCCAACATC
AAGTAATGATGACAGTAAATCTAATTTGAATACATCTGGCAAGACAACTTCAAGTACAGATGGACCCAAA
TTCCCTGGAGATAAAAGTTCAACAACACAAAATAATAACCAGCAGAAAAAAGGGATCCAGGTGTTACCTG
ATGGTCGGGTTGATAAGCTGGCTGCAATAAAACTTGGCCGATATGGTGAAGACCTTCTCTTCTATCTCTA
TTACATGAATGGAGGAGACGTATTACAACTTTTAGCTGCAGTGGAGCTTTTTAACCGTGATTGGAGATAC
CACAAAGAAGAACGAGTATGGATTACCAGGGCACCAGGCATGGAGCCAACAATGAAAACCAATACCTATG
AGAGGGGAACATATTACTTCTTTGACTGTCTTAACTGGAGGAAAGTAGCTAAGGAGTTCCATCTGGAATA
TGACAAATTAGAAGAACGGCCTCACCTGCCATCCACCTTCAACTACAACCCTGCTCAGCAAGCCTTCTAA
CCGCGGGCCCGGGATCCACCGGATCTAGATAACTGATCATAATCAGCCATACCACATTTGTAGAGGTTTT
ACTTGCTTTAAAAAACCTCCCACACCTCCCCCTGAACCTGAAACATAAAATGAATGCAATTGTTGTTGTT
AACTTGTTTATTGCAGCTTATAATGGTTACAAATAAAGCAATAGCATCACAAATTTCACAAATAAAGCAT
TTTTTTCACTGCATTCTAGTTGTGGTTTGTCCAAACTCATCAATGTATCTTAACGCGTAAATTGTAAGCG
TTAATATTTTGTTAAAATTCGCGTTAAATTTTTGTTAAATCAGCTCATTTTTTAACCAATAGGCCGAAAT
CGGCAAAATCCCTTATAAATCAAAAGAATAGACCGAGATAGGGT
[37 nt withheld, positions 2565-2601]
AAAGAACGTGGACTCCAACGTCAAAGG
[49 nt withheld, positions 2629-2677]
T
[91 nt withheld, positions 2679-2769]
G
[124 nt withheld, positions 2771-2894]
CAGGTGGCACTTTTCGGGGAAATGTGCGCGGAACCCCTATTTGTTTATTTTTCTAAATACATTCAAATAT
GTATCCGCTCATGAGACAATAACCCTGATAAATGCTTCAATAATATTGAAAAAGGAAGAGTCCTGAGGCG
GAAAGAACCAGCTGTGGAATGTGTGTCAGTTAGGGTGTGGAAAGTCCCCAGGCTCCCCAGCAGGCAGAAG
TATGCAAAGCATGCATCTCAATTAGTCAGCAACCAGGTGTGGAAAGTCCCCAGGCTCCCCAGCAGGCAGA
AGTATGCAAAGCATGCATCTCAATTAGTCAGCAACCATAGTCCCGCCCCTAACTCCGCCCATCCCGCCCC
TAACTCCGCCCAGTTCCGCCCATTCTCCGCCCCATGGCTGACTAATTTTTTTTATTTATGCAGAGGCCGA
GGCCGCCTCGGCCTCTGAGCTATTCCAGAAGTAGTGAGGAGGCTTTTTTGGAGGCCTAGGCTTTTGCAAA
GATCGATCAAGAGACAGGATGAGGATCGTTTCGCATGATTGAACAAGATGGATTGCACGCAGGTTCTCCG
GCCGCTTGGGTGGAGAGGCTATTCGGCTATGACTGGGCACAACAGACAATCGGCTGCTCTGATGCCGCCG
TGTTCCGGCTGTCAGCGCAGGGGCGCCCGGTTCTTTTTGTCAAGACCGACCTGTCCGGTGCCCTGAATGA
ACTGCAAGACGAGGCAGCGCGGCTATCGTGGCTGGCCACGACGGGCGTTCCTTGCGCAGCTGTGCTCGAC
GTTGTCACTGAAGCGGGAAGGGACTGGCTGCTATTGGGCGAAGTGCCGGGGCAGGATCTCCTGTCATCTC
ACCTTGCTCCTGCCGAGAAAGTATCCATCATGGCTGATGCAATGCGGCGGCTGCATACGCTTGATCCGGC
TACCTGCCCATTCGACCACCAAGCGAAACATCGCATCGAGCGAGCACGTACTCGGATGGAAGCCGGTCTT
GTCGATCAGGATGATCTGGACGAAGAGCATCAGGGGCTCGCGCCAGCCGAACTGTTCGCCAGGCTCAAGG
CGAGCATGCCCGACGGCGAGGATCTCGTCGTGACCCATGGCGATGCCTGCTTGCCGAATATCATGGTGGA
AAATGGCCGCTTTTCTGGATTCATCGACTGTGGCCGGCTGGGTGTGGCGGACCGCTATCAGGACATAGCG
TTGGCTACCCGTGATATTGCTGAAGAGCTTGGCGGCGAATGGGCTGACCGCTTCCTCGTGCTTTACGGTA
TCGCCGCTCCCGATTCGCAGCGCATCGCCTTCTATCGCCTTCTTGACGAGTTCTTCTGAGCGGGACTCTG
GGGTTCGAAATGACCGACCAAGCGACGCCCAACCTGCCATCACGAGATTTCGATTCCACCGCCGCCTTCT
ATGAAAGGTTGGGCTTCGGAATCGTTTTCCGGGACGCCGGCTGGATGATCCTCCAGCGCGGGGATCTCAT
GCTGGAGTTCTTCGCCCACCCTAGGGGGAGGCTAACTGAAACACGGAAGGAGACAATACCGGAAGGAACC
CGCGCTATGACGGCAATAAAAAGACAGAATAAAACGCACGGTGTTGGGTCGTTTGTTCATAAACGCGGGG
TTCGGTCCCAGGGCTGGCACTCTGTCGATACCCCACCGAGACCCCATTGGGGCCAATACGCCCGCGTTTC
TTCCTTTTCCCCACCCCACCCCCCAAGTTCGGGTGAAGGCCCAGGGCTCGCAGCCAACGTCGGGGCGGCA
GGCCCTGCCATAGCCTCAGGTTACTCATATATACTTTAGATTGATTTAAAACTTCATTTTTAATTTAAAA
GGATCTAGGTGAAGATCCTTTTTGATAATCTCATGACCAAAATCCCTTAACGTGAGTTTTCGTTCCACTG
AGCGTCAGACCCCGTAGAAAAGATCAAAGGATCTTCTTGAGATCCTTTTTTTCTGCGCGTAATCTGCTGC
TTGCAAACAAAAAAACCACCGCTACCAGCGGTGGTTTGTTTGCCGGATCAAGAGCTACCAACTCTTTTTC
CGAAGGTAACTGGCTTCAGCAGAGCGCAGATACCAAATACTGTCCTTCTAGTGTAGCCGTAGTTAGGCCA
CCACTTCAAGAACTCTGTAGCACCGCCTACATACCTCGCTCTGCTAATCCTGTTACCAGTGGCTGCTGCC
AGTGGCGATAAGTCGTGTCTTACCGGGTTGGACTCAAGACGATAGTTACCGGATAAGGCGCAGCGGTCGG
GCTGAACGGGGGGTTCGTGCACACAGCCCAGCTTGGAGCGAACGACCTACACCGAACTGAGATACCTACA
GCGTGAGCTATGAGAAAGCGCCACGCTTCCCGAAGGGAGAAAGGCGGACAGGTATCCGGTAAGCGGCAGG
GTCGGAACAGGAGAGCGCACGAGGGAGCTTCCAGGGGGAAACGCCTGGTATCTTTATAGTCCTGTCGGGT
TTCGCCACCTCTGACTTGAGCGTCGATTTTTGTGATGCTCGTCAGGGGGGCGGAGCCTATGGAAAAACGC
CAGCAACGCGGCCTTTTTACGGTTCCTGGCCTTTTGCTGGCCTTTTGCTCACATGTTCTTTCCTGCGTTA
TCCCCTGATTCTGTGGATAACCGTATTACCGCCATGCAT
